>Addgene plasmid #83852 | pDONR-IAA14_no stop | depositor full sequence | sequence record 161923 | pDONR-IAA14_no stop sequence 3234 bps
CTTTCCTGCGTTATCCCCTGATTCTGTGGATAACCGTATTACCGCCTTTGAGTGAGCTGATACCGCTCGC
CGCAGCCGAACGACCGAGCGCAGCGAGTCAGTGAGCGAGGAAGCGGAAGAGCGCCCAATACGCAAACCGC
CTCTCCCCGCGCGTTGGCCGATTCATTAATGCAGCTGGCACGACAGGTTTCCCGACTGGAAAGCGGGCAG
TGAGCGCAACGCAATTAATACGCGTACCGCTAGCCAGGAAGAGTTTGTAGAAACGCAAAAAGGCCATCCG
TCAGGATGGCCTTCTGCTTAGTTTGATGCCTGGCAGTTTATGGCGGGCGTCCTGCCCGCCACCCTCCGGG
CCGTTGCTTCACAACGTTCAAATCCGCTCCCGGCGGATTTGTCCTACTCAGGAGAGCGTTCACCGACAAA
CAACAGATAAAACGAAAGGCCCAGTCTTCCGACTGAGCCTTTCGTTTTATTTGATGCCTGGCAGTTCCCT
ACTCTCGCGTTAACGCTAGCATGGATGTTTTCCCAGTCACGACGTTGTAAAACGACGGCCAGTCTTAAGC
TCGGGCCCCAAATAATGATTTTATTTTGACTGATAGTGACCTGTTCGTTGCAACAAATTGATGAGCAATG
CTTTTTTATAATGCCAACTTTGTACAAAAAAGCAGGCTTCAAAATGAACCTTAAGGAGACGGAGCTTTGT
CTTGGCCTCCCCGGAGGCACTGAAACCGTTGAAAGTCCGGCCAAGTCGGGTGTTGGGAACAAGAGAGGCT
TCTCCGAGACCGTTGATCTCAAACTTAATCTTCAATCTAACAAACAAGGACATGTGGATCTCAACACTAA
TGGAGCTCCCAAGGAGAAGACCTTCCTTAAAGACCCTTCTAAGCCTCCTGCTAAAGCACAAGTGGTGGGT
TGGCCACCGGTGAGGAACTACCGGAAAAATGTTATGGCTAATCAGAAGAGCGGCGAAGCAGAGGAGGCAA
TGAGTAGTGGTGGAGGAACCGTCGCCTTTGTGAAGGTTTCCATGGATGGAGCTCCTTATCTTCGGAAGGT
TGACCTCAAGATGTACACCAGCTACAAGGATCTCTCTGATGCCTTGGCCAAAATGTTCAGCTCCTTTACC
ATGGGGAGTTATGGAGCACAAGGGATGATAGATTTCATGAACGAGAGTAAAGTGATGGATCTGTTGAACA
GTTCTGAGTATGTTCCAAGCTACGAGGACAAAGATGGTGACTGGATGCTCGTTGGTGATGTCCCCTGGCC
GATGTTTGTCGAGTCATGCAAACGTTTGCGCATAATGAAAGGATCCGAAGCAATTGGACTTGCTCCAAGA
GCAATGGAGAAGTTCAAGAACAGATCACACCCAGCTTTCTTGTACAAAGTTGGCATTATAAGAAAGCATT
GCTTATCAATTTGTTGCAACGAACAGGTCACTATCAGTCAAAATAAAATCATTATTTGCCATCCAGCTGA
TATCCCCTATAGTGAGTCGTATTACATGGTCATAGCTGTTTCCTGGCAGCTCTGGCCCGTGTCTCAAAAT
CTCTGATGTTACATTGCACAAGATAAAATAATATCATCATGAACAATAAAACTGTCTGCTTACATAAACA
GTAATACAAGGGGTGTTATGAGCCATATTCAACGGGAAACGTCGAGGCCGCGATTAAATTCCAACATGGA
TGCTGATTTATATGGGTATAAATGGGCTCGCGATAATGTCGGGCAATCAGGTGCGACAATCTATCGCTTG
TATGGGAAGCCCGATGCGCCAGAGTTGTTTCTGAAACATGGCAAAGGTAGCGTTGCCAATGATGTTACAG
ATGAGATGGTCAGACTAAACTGGCTGACGGAATTTATGCCTCTTCCGACCATCAAGCATTTTATCCGTAC
TCCTGATGATGCATGGTTACTCACCACTGCGATCCCCGGAAAAACAGCATTCCAGGTATTAGAAGAATAT
CCTGATTCAGGTGAAAATATTGTTGATGCGCTGGCAGTGTTCCTGCGCCGGTTGCATTCGATTCCTGTTT
GTAATTGTCCTTTTAACAGCGATCGCGTATTTCGTCTCGCTCAGGCGCAATCACGAATGAATAACGGTTT
GGTTGATGCGAGTGATTTTGATGACGAGCGTAATGGCTGGCCTGTTGAACAAGTCTGGAAAGAAATGCAT
AAACTTTTGCCATTCTCACCGGATTCAGTCGTCACTCATGGTGATTTCTCACTTGATAACCTTATTTTTG
ACGAGGGGAAATTAATAGGTTGTATTGATGTTGGACGAGTCGGAATCGCAGACCGATACCAGGATCTTGC
CATCCTATGGAACTGCCTCGGTGAGTTTTCTCCTTCATTACAGAAACGGCTTTTTCAAAAATATGGTATT
GATAATCCTGATATGAATAAATTGCAGTTTCATTTGATGCTCGATGAGTTTTTCTAATCAGAATTGGTTA
ATTGGTTGTAACACTGGCAGAGCATTACGCTGACTTGACGGGACGGCGCAAGCTCATGACCAAAATCCCT
TAACGTGAGTTACGCGTCGTTCCACTGAGCGTCAGACCCCGTAGAAAAGATCAAAGGATCTTCTTGAGAT
CCTTTTTTTCTGCGCGTAATCTGCTGCTTGCAAACAAAAAAACCACCGCTACCAGCGGTGGTTTGTTTGC
CGGATCAAGAGCTACCAACTCTTTTTCCGAAGGTAACTGGCTTCAGCAGAGCGCAGATACCAAATACTGT
TCTTCTAGTGTAGCCGTAGTTAGGCCACCACTTCAAGAACTCTGTAGCACCGCCTACATACCTCGCTCTG
CTAATCCTGTTACCAGTGGCTGCTGCCAGTGGCGATAAGTCGTGTCTTACCGGGTTGGACTCAAGACGAT
AGTTACCGGATAAGGCGCAGCGGTCGGGCTGAACGGGGGGTTCGTGCACACAGCCCAGCTTGGAGCGAAC
GACCTACACCGAACTGAGATACCTACAGCGTGAGCTATGAGAAAGCGCCACGCTTCCCGAAGGGAGAAAG
GCGGACAGGTATCCGGTAAGCGGCAGGGTCGGAACAGGAGAGCGCACGAGGGAGCTTCCAGGGGGAAACG
CCTGGTATCTTTATAGTCCTGTCGGGTTTCGCCACCTCTGACTTGAGCGTCGATTTTTGTGATGCTCGTC
AGGGGGGCGGAGCCTATGGAAAAACGCCAGCAACGCGGCCTTTTTACGGTTCCTGGCCTTTTGCTGGCCT
TTTGCTCACATGTT
Features (pLannotate 1.2.2; 10 found; start..end, strand, type, name):
    121..213     +  CDS            lacI (fragment): lac repressor; lacI; The lac repressor binds to the lac operator to inhibit transcription in E. coli. This inhibition can be relieved by adding lactose or isopropyl-β-D-thiogalactopyranoside (IPTG).
    268..295     -  terminator     rrnB T2 terminator: transcription terminator T2 from the E. coli rrnB gene
    427..470     +  terminator     rrnB T1 terminator: Escherichia coli rrnB; transcription terminator T1 from the E. coli rrnB gene
    517..553     -  CDS            lacZα (fragment): LacZα fragment of β-galactosidase; lacZ fragment
    569..668     +  protein_bind   attL1: mutant version of attL; recombination site for the Gateway® LR reaction LR Clonase™
    674..1357    +  CDS            IAA14: IAA14_ARATH - Also known as SLR1. Experimental evidence at protein level: Swiss-Prot protein existence level 1. Aux/IAA proteins are short-lived transcriptional factors that function as repressors of early auxin response genes at low auxin concentrations. Repression is thought to result from the interaction with auxin response factors (ARFs), proteins that bind to the auxin- responsive promoter element (AuxRE). Formation of heterodimers with ARF proteins may alter their ability to modulate early auxin response genes expression. From Arabidopsis thaliana (Mouse-ear cress).
   1359..1458    -  protein_bind   attL2: mutant version of attL; recombination site for the Gateway® LR reaction LR Clonase™
   1476..1494    -  promoter       T7 promoter: promoter for bacteriophage T7 RNA polymerase
   1628..2437    +  CDS            KanR: aminoglycoside phosphotransferase; aph(3')-Ia; confers resistance to kanamycin in bacteria or G418 (Geneticin®) in eukaryotes
   2584..3172    +  rep_origin     ori: high-copy-number ColE1/pMB1/pBR322/pUC origin of replication
