[The description below was written by a language model from this plasmid's Addgene catalogue record and pLannotate feature annotations shown in this document.]
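Description:
pDONR-IAA14_no stop is a Gateway entry clone built on the Invitrogen pDONR221 backbone, carrying the coding sequence of Arabidopsis thaliana IAA14 (AT4G14550, also known as SOLITARY ROOT/SLR). Although catalogued as a donor vector, the annotated 3,234 nt sequence shows the insert flanked by attL1 and attL2 sites, meaning the BP recombination has already taken place and the plasmid is ready to serve as the entry partner in an LR Clonase reaction. It is propagated in E. coli through a high-copy ColE1/pUC-type origin and selected with kanamycin via an aminoglycoside phosphotransferase (KanR) gene.

The IAA14 open reading frame lacks its stop codon, a design that lets translation continue past the attachment site once the gene is moved into a destination vector, so that C-terminal tags or reporter fusions supplied by that vector are made in frame. IAA14 is an Aux/IAA protein, a short-lived transcriptional repressor of early auxin response genes that acts through interaction with auxin response factors. No promoter suited to expressing the insert is present in this plasmid. The only annotated promoter is a T7 promoter lying downstream of attL2 on the opposite strand, and rrnB T1 and T2 terminators sit upstream of attL1, where they insulate the cassette from read-through transcription. Short lacI and lacZα fragments are backbone remnants, and M13 primer sites are listed for sequencing the insert. The construct is therefore a shuttle intermediate for building IAA14 fusion expression vectors; the associated publication concerns a synthetic approach to studying the tunability of auxin signaling.
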