Addgene plasmid #83852: pDONR-IAA14_no stop
Purpose: Gateway donor vector for IAA14
Depositing lab: Jennifer Nemhauser. Depositing organization: University of Washington. Publication: A synthetic approach reveals extensive tunability of auxin signaling. Havens KA, Guseman JM, Jang SS, Pierre-Jerome E, Bolten N, Klavins E, Nemhauser JL. Plant Physiol. 2012 Sep;160(1):135-42. doi: 10.1104/pp.112.202184. Epub 2012 Jul 27. PubMed 22843664.
Backbone
  Vector backbone: pDONR221
  Backbone manufacturer: Invitrogen
  Vector type: Gateway Donor vector
Growth in bacteria
  Bacterial resistance: Kanamycin, 50 μg/mL
  Growth temperature: 37°C
  Growth strain: DH5alpha
  Copy number: Unknown
Gene/Insert
  Gene/Insert name: IAA14
  Species: A. thaliana (mustard weed)
  Mutation: no stop codon
  Entrez Gene: IAA14 (a.k.a. AT4G14550, DL3315C, FCAALL.254, SLR, SOLITARY ROOT, indole-3-acetic acid inducible 14)
  Cloning method: Gateway Cloning
  Sequencing primers: 5′ M13F; 3′ M13R
Terms and licenses: Academic/Nonprofit Terms; Industry Terms: Not Available to Industry
How to cite: pDONR-IAA14_no stop was a gift from Jennifer Nemhauser (Addgene plasmid # 83852 ; http://n2t.net/addgene:83852 ; RRID:Addgene_83852)
