>Addgene plasmid #83852 | pDONR-IAA14_no stop | addgene partial sequence | sequence record 161327 | M13-Rev 5'-CAGGAAACAGCTATGACC-3'
TCAGCTGGATGGCAAATAATGATTTTATTTTGACTGATAGTGACCTGTTCGTTGCAACAAATTGATAAGC
AATGCTTTCTTATAATGCCAACTTTGTACAAGAAAGCTGGGTGTGATCTGTTCTTGAACTTCTCCATTGC
TCTTGGAGCAAGTCCAATTGCTTCGGATCCTTTCATTATGCGCAAACGTTTGCATGACTCGACAAACATC
GGCCAGGGGACATCACCAACGAGCATCCAGTCACCATCTTTGTCCTCGTAGCTTGGAACATACTCAGAAC
TGTTCAACAGATCCATCACTTTACTCTCGTTCATGAAATCTATCATCCCTTGTGCTCCATAACTCCCCAT
GGTAAAGGAGCTGAACATTTTGGCCAAGGCATCAGAGAGATCCTTGTAGCTGGTGTACATCTTGAGGTCA
ACCTTCCGAAGATAAGGAGCTCCATCCATGGAAACCTTCACAAAGGCGACGGTTCCTCCACCACTACTCA
TTGCCTCCTCTGCTTCGCCGCTCTTCTGATTAGCCATAACATTTTTCCGGTAGTTCCTCACCGGTGGCCA
ACCCACCACTTGTGCTTTAGCAGGAGGCTTAGAAGGGTCTTTAAGGAAGGTCTTCTCC
