>Addgene plasmid #83852 | pDONR-IAA14_no stop | addgene partial sequence | sequence record 161330 | M13pUC-Fwd 5'-CCCAGTCACGACGTTGTAAAACG-3'
AATAATGATTTTATTTTGACTGATAGTGACCTGTTCGTTGCAACAAATTGATGAGCAATGCTTTTTTATA
ATGCCAACTTTGTACAAAAAAGCAGGCTTCAAAATGAACCTTAAGGAGACGGAGCTTTGTCTTGGCCTCC
CCGGAGGCACTGAAACCGTTGAAAGTCCGGCCAAGTCGGGTGTTGGGAACAAGAGAGGCTTCTCCGAGAC
CGTTGATCTCAAACTTAATCTTCAATCTAACAAACAAGGACATGTGGATCTCAACACTAATGGAGCTCCC
AAGGAGAAGACCTTCCTTAAAGACCCTTCTAAGCCTCCTGCTAAAGCACAAGTGGTGGGTTGGCCACCGG
TGAGGAACTACCGGAAAAATGTTATGGCTAATCAGAAGAGCGGCGAAGCAGAGGAGGCAATGAGTAGTGG
TGGAGGAACCGTCGCCTTTGTGAAGGTTTCCATGGATGGAGCTCCTTATCTTCGGAAGGTTGACCTCAAG
ATGTACACCAGCTACAAGGATCTCTCTGATGCCTTGGCCAAAATGTTCAGCTCCTTTACCATGGGGAGTT
ATGGAGCACAAGGGATGATAGATTTCATGAACGAGAGTAAAGTGATGGATCTGTTGAACAGTTCTGAGTA
TGTTC
